Addgene plasmid #53237: VAMP2-12aa-mCit
Purpose: Fluorescent probe: SNAP-25B, C-terminally-tagged with monomeric Citrine, connected with a 12 amino acid linker. Expressed in mammalian cells, used with Stx1a-12aa-mCer to measure FRET and dispersion.
Depositing lab: Robert Zucker. Publication: Dance of the SNAREs: assembly and rearrangements detected with FRET at neuronal synapses. Degtyar V, Hafez IM, Bray C, Zucker RS. J Neurosci. 2013 Mar 27;33(13):5507-23. doi: 10.1523/JNEUROSCI.2337-12.2013. PubMed 23536066.
Backbone
  Vector backbone: pECFP-N1
  Backbone manufacturer: Clontech
  Backbone size w/o insert (bp): 4700
  Total vector size (bp): 5087
  Vector type: Mammalian Expression
Growth in bacteria
  Bacterial resistance: Kanamycin, 50 μg/mL
  Growth temperature: 37°C
  Growth strain: DH5alpha
  Copy number: High Copy
Gene/Insert
  Gene/Insert name: VAMP2 (alt names: Vesicle-Associated Membrane Protein 2; synaptobrevin 2)
  Species: R. norvegicus (rat)
  Insert size (bp): 351
  GenBank ID: NM_012663
  Entrez Gene: Vamp2 (a.k.a. RATVAMPB, RATVAMPIR, SYB, Syb2)
  Tag / fusion protein: mCitrine (C terminal on backbone); 12aa-linker (C terminal on insert)
Terms and licenses: Academic/Nonprofit Terms; Industry Terms: Not Available to Industry
How to cite: VAMP2-12aa-mCit was a gift from Robert Zucker (Addgene plasmid # 53237 ; http://n2t.net/addgene:53237 ; RRID:Addgene_53237)
