[The description below was written by a language model from this plasmid's Addgene catalogue record.]
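Description:
VAMP2-12aa-mCit is a mammalian expression plasmid built on the Clontech pECFP-N1 backbone, in which the original fluorescent protein position is occupied by monomeric Citrine. It is a high-copy plasmid selected in bacteria with kanamycin, and its total size is about 5.1 kb. The record does not list the promoter or other backbone elements. Vectors of the N1 series typically drive expression from a CMV immediate-early promoter and carry an SV40 polyadenylation signal and a dual kanamycin/neomycin resistance cassette, but no feature table is available here to confirm this.

The insert is the 351 bp coding sequence of rat VAMP2 (vesicle-associated membrane protein 2, also called synaptobrevin 2), the vesicular SNARE protein of synaptic vesicles. It is fused at its C terminus to mCitrine through a 12 amino acid linker. Because VAMP2 is anchored by a C-terminal transmembrane segment, this places the fluorophore at the membrane-anchored end of the protein.

The catalogue entry contains an inconsistency: the purpose field describes the probe as SNAP-25B tagged with mCitrine, whereas the plasmid name, insert name, species, insert size and gene references all point to VAMP2, so the purpose text appears to have been carried over from a sibling construct. The stated use is as a yellow FRET acceptor expressed in mammalian cells, paired with a cerulean-tagged syntaxin 1a construct (Stx1a-12aa-mCer). Together they are used to measure FRET and protein dispersion, in work on SNARE complex assembly and rearrangement at neuronal synapses.
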