>Addgene plasmid #53237 | VAMP2-12aa-mCit | addgene partial sequence | sequence record 89456 | EGFP-N 5'-CGTCGCCGTCCAGCTCGACCAG-3'
CCTTGCTCACCATGGTGGCGACCGGTGGATCCGCAGTGCTGAAGTAAACGATGATGATGATGAGGATGAT
GGCGCAAATCACTCCCAAGATGATCATCATCTTGAGGTTTTTCCACCAGTATTTGCGCTTGAGCTTGGCT
GCACTTGTTTCAAACTGGGAGGCCCCTGCCTGGAGGGCATCTGCGCGATCATCCAGTTCCGATAGCTTCT
GGTCTCGCTCCAGGACCTTGTCCACATTCACCCTCATGATGTCCACCACCTCATCCACCTGGGCCTGGGT
CTGCTGCAGTCTCCTGTTACTGGTAAGATTTGGAGGAGGTGCAGGGGGGCCACCCTCGCCGGCCGGGGCG
GCAGGCGGGACGGTGGCAGCGGTAGCCGACATGAATTCGAAGCTTGAGCTCGAGATCTGAGTCCGGTAGC
GCTAGCGGATCTGACGGTTCACTAAACCAGCTCTGCTTATATAGACCTCCCACCGTACACGCCTACCGCC
CATTTGCGTCAATGGGGCGGAGTTGTTACGACATTTTGGAAAGTCCCGTTGATTTTGGTGCCAAAACAAA
CTCCCATTGACGTCAATGGGGTGGAGACTTGGAAATCCCCGTGAGTCAAACCGCTATCCACGCCCATTGA
TGTACTGCCAAAACCGCATCACCATGGTAATAGCGATGACTAATACGTAGATGTACTGCCAAGTAGGAAA
GTCCCATAAGGTCATGTACTGGGCATAATGCCAGGCGGGCCATTTACCGTCATTGACGTCAATAGGGGGC
GTACTTGGCATATGATACACTTGATGTACTGCCAAGTGGGCAGTTTACCGTAAATACTCCACCCATTGAC
GTCAATGGAAAGTCCCTATTGGCGTTACTATGGG
